>Addgene plasmid #80127 | 35S-eGFP-nosT | addgene full sequence | sequence record 454407 | Addgene NGS Result
ACCGCTCGCCGCAGCCGAACGACCGAGCGCAGCGAGTCAGTGAGCGAGGAAGCGGAAGAGCGCCCAATAC
GCAAACCGCCTCTCCCCGCGCGTTGGCCGATTCATTAATGCAGCTGGCACGACAGGTTTCCCGACTGGAA
AGCGGGCAGTGAGCGCAACGCAATTAATGTGAGTTAGCTCACTCATTAGGCACCCCAGGCTTTACACTTT
ATGCTTCCGGCTCGTATGTTGTGTGGAATTGTGAGCGGATAACAATTTCACACAGGAAACAGCTATGACA
TGATTACGAATTCTCATGTTTGACAGCTTATCATCGGATCTAGTAACATAGATGACACCGCGCGCGATAA
TTTATCCTAGTTTGCGCGCTATATTTTGTTTTCTATCGCGTATTAAATGTATAATTGCGGGACTCTAATC
ATAAAAACCCATCTCATAAATAACGTCATGCATTACATGTTAATTATTACATGCTTAACGTAATTCAACA
GAAATTATATGATAATCATCGCAAGACCGGCAACAGGATTCAATCTTAAGAAACTTTATTGCCAAATGTT
TGAACGATCTGCAGCCGGGCGGCCGCTTTACTTGTACAGCTCGTCCATGCCGTGAGTGATCCCGGCGGCG
GTCACGAACTCCAGCAGGACCATGTGATCGCGCTTCTCGTTGGGGTCTTTGCTCAGGGCGGACTGGGTGC
TCAGGTAGTGGTTGTCGGGCAGCAGCACGGGGCCGTCGCCGATGGGGGTGTTCTGCTGGTAGTGGTCGGC
GAGCTGCACGCTGCCGTCCTCGATGTTGTGGCGGATCTTGAAGTTCACCTTGATGCCGTTCTTCTGCTTG
TCGGCCATGATATAGACGTTGTGGCTGTTGTAGTTGTACTCCAGCTTGTGCCCCAGGATGTTGCCGTCCT
CCTTGAAGTCGATGCCCTTCAGCTCGATGCGGTTCACCAGGGTGTCGCCCTCGAACTTCACCTCGGCGCG
GGTCTTGTAGTTGCCGTCGTCCTTGAAGAAGATGGTGCGCTCCTGGACGTAGCCTTCGGGCATGGCGGAC
TTGAAGAAGTCGTGCTGCTTCATGTGGTCGGGGTAGCGGCTGAAGCACTGCACGCCGTAGGTCAGGGTGG
TCACGAGGGTGGGCCAGGGCACGGGCAGCTTGCCGGTGGTGCAGATGAACTTCAGGGTCAGCTTGCCGTA
GGTGGCATCGCCCTCGCCCTCGCCGGACACGCTGAACTTGTGGCCGTTTACGTCGCCGTCCAGCTCGACC
AGGATGGGCACCACCCCGGTGAACAGCTCCTCGCCCTTGCTCACCATGGATCCTCTAGAGTCGACTGTAA
TTGTAAATAGTAATTGTAATGTTGTTTGTTGTTTGTTGTTGTTGGTAATTGTTGAAGGATCTCAAGAAGC
CTGTCCTCTCCAAATGAAATGAACTTCCTTATATAGAGGAAGGGTCTTGCGAAGGATAGTGGGATTGTGC
GTCATCCCTTACGTCAGTGGAGATATCACATCAATCCACTTGCTTTGAAGACGTGGTTGGAACGTCTTCT
TTTTCCACGATGTTCCTCGTGGGTGGGGGTCCATCTTTGGGACCACTGTCGGTAGAGGCATCTTGAACGA
TAGCCTTTCCTTTATCGCAATGATGGCATTTGTAGGAGCCACCTTCCTTTTCTACTGTCCTTTCGATGAA
GTGACAGATAGCTGGGCAATGGAATCCGAGGAGGTTTCCCGATATTACCCTTTGTTGAAAAGTCTCAATA
GCCCTCTGGTCTTCTGAGGGGGGATCCTCTAGAGCCTGCAGGCATGCAAGCTTGGCACTGGCCGTCGTTT
TACAACGTCGTGACTGGGAAAACCCTGGCGTTACCCAACTTAATCGCCTTGCAGCACATCCCCCTTTCGC
CAGCTGGCGTAATAGCGAAGAGGCCCGCACCGATCGCCCTTCCCAACAGTTGCGCAGCCTGAATGGCGAA
TGGCGCCTGATGCGGTATTTTCTCCTTACGCATCTGTGCGGTATTTCACACCGCATATGGTGCACTCTCA
GTACAATCTGCTCTGATGCCGCATAGTTAAGCCAGCCCCGACACCCGCCAACACCCGCTGACGCGCCCTG
ACGGGCTTGTCTGCTCCCGGCATCCGCTTACAGACAAGCTGTGACCGTCTCCGGGAGCTGCATGTGTCAG
AGGTTTTCACCGTCATCACCGAAACGCGCGAGACGAAAGGGCCTCGTGATACGCCTATTTTTATAGGTTA
ATGTCATGATAATAATGGTTTCTTAGACGTCAGGTGGCACTTTTCGGGGAAATGTGCGCGGAACCCCTAT
TTGTTTATTTTTCTAAATACATTCAAATATGTATCCGCTCATGAGACAATAACCCTGATAAATGCTTCAA
TAATATTGAAAAAGGAAGAGTATGAGTATTCAACATTTCCGTGTCGCCCTTATTCCCTTTTTTGCGGCAT
TTTGCCTTCCTGTTTTTGCTCACCCAGAAACGCTGGTGAAAGTAAAAGATGCTGAAGATCAGTTGGGTGC
ACGAGTGGGTTACATCGAACTGGATCTCAACAGCGGTAAGATCCTTGAGAGTTTTCGCCCCGAAGAACGT
TTTCCAATGATGAGCACTTTTAAAGTTCTGCTATGTGGCGCGGTATTATCCCGTATTGACGCCGGGCAAG
AGCAACTCGGTCGCCGCATACACTATTCTCAGAATGACTTGGTTGAGTACTCACCAGTCACAGAAAAGCA
TCTTACGGATGGCATGACAGTAAGAGAATTATGCAGTGCTGCCATAACCATGAGTGATAACACTGCGGCC
AACTTACTTCTGACAACGATCGGAGGACCGAAGGAGCTAACCGCTTTTTTGCACAACATGGGGGATCATG
TAACTCGCCTTGATCGTTGGGAACCGGAGCTGAATGAAGCCATACCAAACGACGAGCGTGACACCACGAT
GCCTGTAGCAATGGCAACAACGTTGCGCAAACTATTAACTGGCGAACTACTTACTCTAGCTTCCCGGCAA
CAATTAATAGACTGGATGGAGGCGGATAAAGTTGCAGGACCACTTCTGCGCTCGGCCCTTCCGGCTGGCT
GGTTTATTGCTGATAAATCTGGAGCCGGTGAGCGTGGGTCTCGCGGTATCATTGCAGCACTGGGGCCAGA
TGGTAAGCCCTCCCGTATCGTAGTTATCTACACGACGGGGAGTCAGGCAACTATGGATGAACGAAATAGA
CAGATCGCTGAGATAGGTGCCTCACTGATTAAGCATTGGTAACTGTCAGACCAAGTTTACTCATATATAC
TTTAGATTGATTTAAAACTTCATTTTTAATTTAAAAGGATCTAGGTGAAGATCCTTTTTGATAATCTCAT
GACCAAAATCCCTTAACGTGAGTTTTCGTTCCACTGAGCGTCAGACCCCGTAGAAAAGATCAAAGGATCT
TCTTGAGATCCTTTTTTTCTGCGCGTAATCTGCTGCTTGCAAACAAAAAAACCACCGCTACCAGCGGTGG
TTTGTTTGCCGGATCAAGAGCTACCAACTCTTTTTCCGAAGGTAACTGGCTTCAGCAGAGCGCAGATACC
AAATACTGTTCTTCTAGTGTAGCCGTAGTTAGGCCACCACTTCAAGAACTCTGTAGCACCGCCTACATAC
CTCGCTCTGCTAATCCTGTTACCAGTGGCTGCTGCCAGTGGCGATAAGTCGTGTCTTACCGGGTTGGACT
CAAGACGATAGTTACCGGATAAGGCGCAGCGGTCGGGCTGAACGGGGGGTTCGTGCACACAGCCCAGCTT
GGAGCGAACGACCTACACCGAACTGAGATACCTACAGCGTGAGCTATGAGAAAGCGCCACGCTTCCCGAA
GGGAGAAAGGCGGACAGGTATCCGGTAAGCGGCAGGGTCGGAACAGGAGAGCGCACGAGGGAGCTTCCAG
GGGGAAACGCCTGGTATCTTTATAGTCCTGTCGGGTTTCGCCACCTCTGACTTGAGCGTCGATTTTTGTG
ATGCTCGTCAGGGGGGCGGAGCCTATGGAAAAACGCCAGCAACGCGGCCTTTTTACGGTTCCTGGCCTTT
TGCTGGCCTTTTGCTCACATGTTCTTTCCTGCGTTATCCCCTGATTCTGTGGATAACCGTATTACCGCCT
TTGAGTGAGCTGAT
Features (pLannotate 1.2.2; 18 found; start..end, strand, type, name):
      1..58      +  rep_origin     RSF ori (fragment): Plasmids containing the RSF 1030 origin of replication can be propagated in E. coli cells that contain additional plasmids with compatible origins.
     60..152     +  CDS            lacI (fragment): lac repressor; lacI; The lac repressor binds to the lac operator to inhibit transcription in E. coli. This inhibition can be relieved by adding lactose or isopropyl-β-D-thiogalactopyranoside (IPTG).
    165..186     +  protein_bind   CAP binding site: CAP binding activates transcription in the presence of cAMP. E. coli catabolite activator protein
    201..231     +  promoter       lac promoter: promoter for the E. coli lac operon
    239..255     +  protein_bind   lac operator: The lac repressor binds to the lac operator to inhibit transcription in E. coli. This inhibition can be relieved by adding lactose or isopropyl-β-D-thiogalactopyranoside (IPTG). lac repressor encoded by lacI
    300..316     +  promoter       tet promoter (fragment): E. coli promoter for tetracycline efflux protein gene
    317..569     -  terminator     NOS terminator: nopaline synthase terminator and poly(A) signal
    588..1307    -  CDS            EGFP: the original enhanced GFP (Yang et al., 1996) mammalian codon-optimized
   1308..1325    +  misc_feature   MCS (fragment): pUC18/19 multiple cloning site
   1327..1382    -  misc_feature   TMV Ω: translational enhancer from the tobacco mosaic virus 5'-leader sequence (Gallie et al., 1988)
   1402..1747    -  promoter       CaMV 35S promoter: strong constitutive promoter from cauliflower mosaic virus
   1404..1450    -  promoter       minimal CaMV 35S promoter: minimal 35S promoter from cauliflower mosaic virus
   1806..1960    +  CDS            lacZα (fragment): LacZα fragment of β-galactosidase; lacZ fragment
   1966..2065    -  misc_feature   bom (fragment): basis of mobility region from pBR322
   2167..2202    -  CDS            rop (fragment): Rop protein, which maintains plasmids at low copy number; rop
   2297..2401    +  promoter       AmpR promoter: bla
   2402..3262    +  CDS            AmpR: β-lactamase; bla; confers resistance to ampicillin, carbenicillin, and related antibiotics
   3433..4021    +  rep_origin     ori: high-copy-number ColE1/pMB1/pBR322/pUC origin of replication
