>Addgene plasmid #80127 | 35S-eGFP-nosT | analyzer sequence | sequence record 167541
CTCAGAAGACCGAGGGCTATTGAGACTTTTCAACAAAGGGTAATATCGGGAAACCTCCTCGGATTCCATT
GCCCAGCTATCTGTCACTTATCGAAAGGACAGTAGAAAAGGAAGGTGGCTCCTACAAATGCCATCATTGC
GATAAAGGAAAGGCTATCGTTCAAGATGCCTCTACCGACAGTGGTCCCAAAGATGGACCCCCACCCACGA
GGAACATCGTGGAAAAAGAAGACGTTCCAACCACGTCTTCAAAGCAAGTGGATTGATGTGATATCTCCAC
TGACGTAAGGGATGACGCACAATCCCACTATCCTTCGCAAGACCCTTCCTCTATATAAGGAAGTTCATTT
CATTTGGAGAGGACAGGCTTCTTGAGATCCTTCAACAATTACCAACAACAACAAACAACAAACAACATTA
CAATTACTATTTACAATTACAGTCGACTCTAGAGGATCCATGGTGAGCAAGGGCGAGGAGCTGTTCACCG
GGGTGGTGCCCATCCTGGTCGAGCTGGACGGCGACGTAAACGGCCACAAGTTCAGCGTGTCCGGCGAGGG
CGAGGGCGATGCCACCTACGGCAAGCTGACCCTGAAGTTCATCTGCACCACCGGCAAGCTGCCCGTGCCC
TGGCCCACCCTCGTGACCACCCTGACCTACGGCGTGCAGTGCTTCAGCCGCTACCCCGACCACATGAAGC
AGCACGACTTCTTCAAGTCCGCCATGCCCGAAGGCTACGTCCAGGAGCGCACCATCTTCTTCAAGGACGA
CGGCAACTACAAGACCCGCGCCGAGGTGAAGTTCGAGGGCGACACCCTGGTGAACCGCATCGAGCTGAAG
GGCATCGACTTCAAGGAGGACGGCAACATCCTGGGGCACAAGCTGGAGTACAACTACAACAGCCACAACG
TCTATATCATGGCCGACAAGCAGAAGAACGGCATCAAGGTGAACTTCAAGATCCGCCACAACATCGAGGA
CGGCAGCGTGCAGCTCGCCGACCACTACCAGCAGAACACCCCCATCGGCGACGGCCCCGTGCTGCTGCCC
GACAACCACTACCTGAGCACCCAGTCCGCCCTGAGCAAAGACCCCAACGAGAAGCGCGATCACATGGTCC
TGCTGGAGTTCGTGACCGCCGCCGGGATCACTCACGGCATGGACGAGCTGTACAAGTAAAGCGGCCGCCC
GGCTGCAGATCGTTCAAACATTTGGCAATAAAGTTTCTTAAGATTGAATCCTGTTGCCGGTCTTGCGATG
ATTATCATATAATTTCTGTTGAATTACGTTAAGCATGTAATAATTAACATGTAATGCATGACGTTATTTA
TGAGATGGGTTTTTATGATTAGAGTCCCGCAATTATACATTTAATACGCGATAGAAAACAAAATATAGCG
CGCAAACTAGGATAAATTATCGCGCGCGGTGTCATCTATGTTACTAGATCCGATGATAAGCTGTCAAACA
TGAGAATTCGTAATCATGTCATAGCTGTTTCCTGTGTGAAATTGTTATCCGCTCACAATTCCACACAACA
TACGAGCCGGAAGCATAAAGTGTAAAGCCTGGGGTGCCTAATGAGTGAGCTAACTCACATTAATTGCGTT
GCGCTCACTGCCCGCTTTCCAGTCGGGAAACCTGTCGTGCCAGCTGCATTAATGAATCGGCCAACGCGCG
GGGAGAGGCGGTTTGCGTATTGGGCGCTCTTCCGCTTCCTCGCTCACTGACTCGCTGCGCTCGGTCGTTC
GGCTGCGGCGAGCGGTATCAGCTCACTCAAAGGCGGTAATACGGTTATCCACAGAATCAGGGGATAACGC
AGGAAAGAACATGTGAGCAAAAGGCCAGCAAAAGGCCAGGAACCGTAAAAAGGCCGCGTTGCTGGCGTTT
TTCCATAGGCTCCGCCCCCCTGACGAGCATCACAAAAATCGACGCTCAAGTCAGAGGTGGCGAAACCCGA
CAGGACTATAAAGATACCAGGCGTTTCCCCCTGGAAGCTCCCTCGTGCGCTCTCCTGTTCCGACCCTGCC
GCTTACCGGATACCTGTCCGCCTTTCTCCCTTCGGGAAGCGTGGCGCTTTCTCATAGCTCACGCTGTAGG
TATCTCAGTTCGGTGTAGGTCGTTCGCTCCAAGCTGGGCTGTGTGCACGAACCCCCCGTTCAGCCCGACC
GCTGCGCCTTATCCGGTAACTATCGTCTTGAGTCCAACCCGGTAAGACACGACTTATCGCCACTGGCAGC
AGCCACTGGTAACAGGATTAGCAGAGCGAGGTATGTAGGCGGTGCTACAGAGTTCTTGAAGTGGTGGCCT
AACTACGGCTACACTAGAAGAACAGTATTTGGTATCTGCGCTCTGCTGAAGCCAGTTACCTTCGGAAAAA
GAGTTGGTAGCTCTTGATCCGGCAAACAAACCACCGCTGGTAGCGGTGGTTTTTTTGTTTGCAAGCAGCA
GATTACGCGCAGAAAAAAAGGATCTCAAGAAGATCCTTTGATCTTTTCTACGGGGTCTGACGCTCAGTGG
AACGAAAACTCACGTTAAGGGATTTTGGTCATGAGATTATCAAAAAGGATCTTCACCTAGATCCTTTTAA
ATTAAAAATGAAGTTTTAAATCAATCTAAAGTATATATGAGTAAACTTGGTCTGACAGTTACCAATGCTT
AATCAGTGAGGCACCTATCTCAGCGATCTGTCTATTTCGTTCATCCATAGTTGCCTGACTCCCCGTCGTG
TAGATAACTACGATACGGGAGGGCTTACCATCTGGCCCCAGTGCTGCAATGATACCGCGAGACCCACGCT
CACCGGCTCCAGATTTATCAGCAATAAACCAGCCAGCCGGAAGGGCCGAGCGCAGAAGTGGTCCTGCAAC
TTTATCCGCCTCCATCCAGTCTATTAATTGTTGCCGGGAAGCTAGAGTAAGTAGTTCGCCAGTTAATAGT
TTGCGCAACGTTGTTGCCATTGCTACAGGCATCGTGGTGTCACGCTCGTCGTTTGGTATGGCTTCATTCA
GCTCCGGTTCCCAACGATCAAGGCGAGTTACATGATCCCCCATGTTGTGCAAAAAAGCGGTTAGCTCCTT
CGGTCCTCCGATCGTTGTCAGAAGTAAGTTGGCCGCAGTGTTATCACTCATGGTTATGGCAGCACTGCAT
AATTCTCTTACTGTCATGCCATCCGTAAGATGCTTTTCTGTGACTGGTGAGTACTCAACCAAGTCATTCT
GAGAATAGTGTATGCGGCGACCGAGTTGCTCTTGCCCGGCGTCAATACGGGATAATACCGCGCCACATAG
CAGAACTTTAAAAGTGCTCATCATTGGAAAACGTTCTTCGGGGCGAAAACTCTCAAGGATCTTACCGCTG
TTGAGATCCAGTTCGATGTAACCCACTCGTGCACCCAACTGATCTTCAGCATCTTTTACTTTCACCAGCG
TTTCTGGGTGAGCAAAAACAGGAAGGCAAAATGCCGCAAAAAAGGGAATAAGGGCGACACGGAAATGTTG
AATACTCATACTCTTCCTTTTTCAATATTATTGAAGCATTTATCAGGGTTATTGTCTCATGAGCGGATAC
ATATTTGAATGTATTTAGAAAAATAAACAAATAGGGGTTCCGCGCACATTTCCCCGAAAAGTGCCACCTG
ACGTCTAAGAAACCATTATTATCATGACATTAACCTATAAAAATAGGCGTATCACGAGGCCCTTTCGTCT
CGCGCGTTTCGGTGATGACGGTGAAAACCTCTGACACATGCAGCTCCCGGAGACGGTCACAGCTTGTCTG
TAAGCGGATGCCGGGAGCAGACAAGCCCGTCAGGGCGCGTCAGCGGGTGTTGGCGGGTGTCGGGGCTGGC
TTAACTATGCGGCATCAGAGCAGATTGTACTGAGAGTGCACCATATGCGGTGTGAAATACCGCACAGATG
CGTAAGGAGAAAATACCGCATCAGGCGCCATTCGCCATTCAGGCTGCGCAACTGTTGGGAAGGGCGATCG
GTGCGGGCCTCTTCGCTATTACGCCAGCTGGCGAAAGGGGGATGTGCTGCAAGGCGATTAAGTTGGGTAA
CGCCAGGGTTTTCCCAGTCACGACGTTGTAAAACGACGGCCAGTGCCAAGCTTGCATGCCTGCAGGTCGA
TCTAGAGGATCCCCC
Features (pLannotate 1.2.2; 18 found; start..end, strand, type, name):
     21..365     +  promoter       CaMV 35S promoter: strong constitutive promoter from cauliflower mosaic virus
    317..363     +  promoter       minimal CaMV 35S promoter: minimal 35S promoter from cauliflower mosaic virus
    385..440     +  misc_feature   TMV Ω: translational enhancer from the tobacco mosaic virus 5'-leader sequence (Gallie et al., 1988)
    442..459     -  misc_feature   MCS (fragment): pUC18/19 multiple cloning site
    460..1179    +  CDS            EGFP: the original enhanced GFP (Yang et al., 1996) mammalian codon-optimized
   1198..1450    +  terminator     NOS terminator: nopaline synthase terminator and poly(A) signal
   1451..1467    -  promoter       tet promoter (fragment): E. coli promoter for tetracycline efflux protein gene
   1512..1528    -  protein_bind   lac operator: The lac repressor binds to the lac operator to inhibit transcription in E. coli. This inhibition can be relieved by adding lactose or isopropyl-β-D-thiogalactopyranoside (IPTG). lac repressor encoded by lacI
   1536..1566    -  promoter       lac promoter: promoter for the E. coli lac operon
   1581..1602    -  protein_bind   CAP binding site: CAP binding activates transcription in the presence of cAMP. E. coli catabolite activator protein
   1615..1707    -  CDS            lacI (fragment): lac repressor; lacI; The lac repressor binds to the lac operator to inhibit transcription in E. coli. This inhibition can be relieved by adding lactose or isopropyl-β-D-thiogalactopyranoside (IPTG).
   1890..2478    -  rep_origin     ori: high-copy-number ColE1/pMB1/pBR322/pUC origin of replication
   2649..3509    -  CDS            AmpR: β-lactamase; bla; confers resistance to ampicillin, carbenicillin, and related antibiotics
   3510..3614    -  promoter       AmpR promoter: bla
   3709..3744    +  CDS            rop (fragment): Rop protein, which maintains plasmids at low copy number; rop
   3846..3945    +  misc_feature   bom (fragment): basis of mobility region from pBR322
   3951..4105    -  CDS            lacZα (fragment): LacZα fragment of β-galactosidase; lacZ fragment
   4108..4144    -  misc_feature   MCS (fragment): pUC18/19 multiple cloning site
