[The description below was written by a language model from this plasmid's Addgene catalogue record and pLannotate feature annotations shown in this document.]
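Description:
35S-eGFP-nosT is a small plant expression plasmid built on the pUC18 cloning vector and intended for transient expression of enhanced GFP in plant cells. It is propagated in E. coli through the high-copy ColE1/pUC-type origin and selected with ampicillin via the β-lactamase (AmpR) gene and its native promoter. The two sequence records, of about 4.1 kb each, show the same set of parts in opposite orientation. Both also contain typical pUC remnants: the lac promoter/operator and CAP site, a disrupted lacZα fragment, pieces of the multiple cloning site, and short fragments annotated as lacI, rop, bom, RSF ori and a tet promoter, which are residual or incidental backbone matches rather than functional elements. No T-DNA borders or plant selectable marker are annotated, which fits a vector meant for direct transient delivery rather than Agrobacterium-mediated stable transformation, although the record does not specify the delivery method.

The payload is a single expression cassette. The strong constitutive cauliflower mosaic virus 35S promoter is followed by the tobacco mosaic virus Ω leader, a 5' untranslated sequence that enhances translation. A short remnant of the polylinker separates this leader from the EGFP coding sequence (the original, mammalian codon-optimized variant), and the nopaline synthase terminator supplies the polyadenylation signal. The repository lists the plasmid as an empty backbone with eGFP as the tag or fusion partner, so the cloning sites flanking the reporter may allow fusions to be built, though no specific scheme is given. The associated work compared improved green fluorescent proteins in planta for brightness and for performance in bimolecular fluorescence complementation, so this construct plausibly serves as an eGFP reference or control for such comparisons and as a general fluorescent marker in plant cells.
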