Addgene plasmid #80127: 35S-eGFP-nosT
Purpose: (Empty Backbone) Transient expression vector for eGFP in plants
Depositing lab: Yutaka Kodama. Depositing organization: Utsunomiya University. Publication: In planta comparative analysis of improved green fluorescent proteins with reference to fluorescence intensity and bimolecular fluorescence complementation ability. Fujii Y, Kodama Y. Plant Biotech. 2015; 32(1): 81-87. 10.5511/plantbiotechnology.15.0120a.
Backbone
  Vector backbone: pUC18
  Backbone manufacturer: Clonech
  Backbone size (bp): 2686
  Vector type: Plant Expression
  Promoter: CaMV35S
  Tag / fusion protein: eGFP
Growth in bacteria
  Bacterial resistance: Ampicillin, 100 μg/mL
  Growth temperature: 37°C
  Growth strain: DH5alpha
  Copy number: Unknown
Gene/Insert
  Cloning method: Restriction Enzyme
  Sequencing primers: 5′ GGATCCATGGTGAGCAAGGGCGAGGAGCTG; 3′ TTACTTGTACAGCTCGTCCATGCCGAGAGT
Terms and licenses: Academic/Nonprofit Terms; Industry Terms: Not Available to Industry
How to cite: 35S-eGFP-nosT was a gift from Yutaka Kodama (Addgene plasmid # 80127 ; http://n2t.net/addgene:80127 ; RRID:Addgene_80127)
