>Addgene plasmid #80127 | 35S-eGFP-nosT | addgene partial sequence | sequence record 157124 | 35S-promoter 5'-CTATCCTTCGCAAGACCCTTC-3'
TTGGAGAGGACAGGCTTCTTGAGATCCTTCAACAATTACCAACAACAACAAACAACAAACAACATTACAA
TTACTATTTACAATTACAGTCGACTCTAGAGGATCCATGGTGAGCAAGGGCGAGGAGCTGTTCACCGGGG
TGGTGCCCATCCTGGTCGAGCTGGACGGCGACGTAAACGGCCACAAGTTCAGCGTGTCCGGCGAGGGCGA
GGGCGATGCCACCTACGGCAAGCTGACCCTGAAGTTCATCTGCACCACCGGCAAGCTGCCCGTGCCCTGG
CCCACCCTCGTGACCACCCTGACCTACGGCGTGCAGTGCTTCAGCCGCTACCCCGACCACATGAAGCAGC
ACGACTTCTTCAAGTCCGCCATGCCCGAAGGCTACGTCCAGGAGCGCACCATCTTCTTCAAGGACGACGG
CAACTACAAGACCCGCGCCGAGGTGAAGTTCGAGGGCGACACCCTGGTGAACCGCATCGAGCTGAAGGGC
ATCGACTTCAAGGAGGACGGCAACATCCTGGGGCACAAGCTGGAGTACAACTACAACAGCCACAACGTCT
ATATCATGGCCGACAAGCAGAAGAACGGCATCAAGGTGAACTTCAAGATCCGCCACAACATCGAGGACGG
CAGCGTGCAGCTCGCCGACCACTACCAGCAGAACACCCCCATCGGCGACGGCCCCGTGCTGCTGCCCGAC
AACCACTACCTGAGCACCCAGTCCGCCCTGAGCAAAGACCCCAACGAGAAGCGCGATCACATGGTCCTGC
TGGAGTTCGTGACCGCCGCCGGGATCACTCACGGCATGGACGAGCTGTACAAGTAAAGCGGCCGCCCGGC
TGCAGATCGTTCAAACATTTGGCAATAAAGTTTCTTAAGATTGAATCCTGTTGCCGGTCTTGCGATGATT
ATCATATAATTTCTGTTGAATTACGTTAAGCATGTAATAATTAACATGTAATGCATGACGTTATTTATGA
GATGGGTTTTTATGATTAGAGTCCCGCAATTATACATTTAATACGCGATAGAAAACAAAATATAGCGCGC
AAACTAGGATAAATTATCGCGCGCGGTGTCATCTATGT
