>Addgene plasmid #80127 | 35S-eGFP-nosT | addgene partial sequence | sequence record 157125 | MKQQH-GFP-ROMK 5'-GAA GCA GCA CGA CTT CTT CA-3'
TCCAGGAGCGCACCATCTTCTTCAAGGACGACGGCAACTACAAGACCCGCGCCGAGGTGAAGTTCGAGGG
CGACACCCTGGTGAACCGCATCGAGCTGAAGGGCATCGACTTCAAGGAGGACGGCAACATCCTGGGGCAC
AAGCTGGAGTACAACTACAACAGCCACAACGTCTATATCATGGCCGACAAGCAGAAGAACGGCATCAAGG
TGAACTTCAAGATCCGCCACAACATCGAGGACGGCAGCGTGCAGCTCGCCGACCACTACCAGCAGAACAC
CCCCATCGGCGACGGCCCCGTGCTGCTGCCCGACAACCACTACCTGAGCACCCAGTCCGCCCTGAGCAAA
GACCCCAACGAGAAGCGCGATCACATGGTCCTGCTGGAGTTCGTGACCGCCGCCGGGATCACTCACGGCA
TGGACGAGCTGTACAAGTAAAGCGGCCGCCCGGCTGCAGATCGTTCAAACATTTGGCAATAAAGTTTCTT
AAGATTGAATCCTGTTGCCGGTCTTGCGATGATTATCATATAATTTCTGTTGAATTACGTTAAGCATGTA
ATAATTAACATGTAATGCATGACGTTATTTATGAGATGGGTTTTTATGATTAGAGTCCCGCAATTATACA
TTTAATACGCGATAGAAAACAAAATATAGCGCGCAAACTAGGATAAATTATCGCGCGCGGTGTCATCTAT
GTTACTAGATCCGATGATAAGCTGTCAAACATGAGAATTCGTAATCATGTCATAGCTGTTTCCTGTGTGA
AATTGTTATCCGCTCACAATTCCACACAACATACGAGCCGGAAGCATAAAGTGTAAAGCCTGGGGTGCCT
AATGAGTGAGCTAACTCACATTAATTGCGTTGCGCTCACTGCCCGCTTTCCAGTCGGGAAACCTGTCGTG
CCAGCTGCATTAATGAATCGGCCAACGCGCGGGGAGAGGCGGTTTGCGTATTGGGCGCTCTTCCGCTTCC
TCGCTCACTGACTCGCTGCGCTCGGTCGTTCGGCTGC
